Addgene plasmid #83553: pILGFPH3
Purpose: Used to evaluate the expression output of HXT7 promoter with yEGFP used as the reporter gene.
Depositing lab: Claudia Vickers. Depositing organization: University of Queensland. Publication: Controlling heterologous gene expression in yeast cell factories on different carbon substrates and across the diauxic shift: a comparison of yeast promoter activities. Peng B, Williams TC, Henry M, Nielsen LK, Vickers CE. Microb Cell Fact. 2015 Jun 26;14:91. doi: 10.1186/s12934-015-0278-5. PubMed 26112740.
Backbone
  Vector backbone: pUC19
  Vector type: Yeast Expression
  Selectable markers: URA3 ; kluyveromyces lactis in S. cerevisiae
Growth in bacteria
  Bacterial resistance: Ampicillin, 100 μg/mL
  Growth temperature: 37°C
  Growth strain: alpha-Select
  Growth instructions: alpha-Select from BIOLINE (Genotype: F- deoR endA1 recA1 relA1 gyrA96 hsdR17(rk-, mk+) supE44 thi-1 phoA Δ(lacZYA-argF)U169 Φ80lacZΔM15 λ-)
  Copy number: High Copy
Gene/Insert
  Gene/Insert name: HXT7 promoter-yEGFP
  Species: S. cerevisiae (budding yeast)
  Promoter: HXT7
  Cloning method: Restriction Enzyme; 5′ cloning site unknown (unknown if destroyed); 3′ cloning site unknown (unknown if destroyed)
  Sequencing primers: 5′ unknown; 3′ yGFP-R
Terms and licenses: Academic/Nonprofit Terms; Industry Terms: Not Available to Industry
How to cite: pILGFPH3 was a gift from Claudia Vickers (Addgene plasmid # 83553 ; http://n2t.net/addgene:83553 ; RRID:Addgene_83553)
