[The description below was written by a language model from this plasmid's Addgene catalogue record and pLannotate feature annotations shown in this document.]
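Description:
pILGFPH3 is a yeast reporter plasmid built on the pUC19 backbone and designed to measure the expression output of the Saccharomyces cerevisiae HXT7 promoter, using yeast-enhanced GFP (yEGFP) as the readout. In E. coli it is maintained at high copy through the ColE1/pUC-type origin and selected with ampicillin via the β-lactamase gene and its native promoter. Remnants of the pUC19 lac region (lac promoter, operator, CAP site and a lacZα fragment), plus short lacI, rop and bom fragments, are backbone carry-over with no role in the reporter function.

The annotated 5,385-nt sequence shows a GFP open reading frame (called as GFPmut3, the variant on which yEGFP is based) at the start of the record. The HXT7 promoter itself is not picked up by the annotation, but it presumably lies in the unannotated stretch between the loxP site and the end of the circular map, directly upstream of the GFP. Yeast selection relies on a URA3 marker, which the catalogue specifies as the Kluyveromyces lactis gene used in S. cerevisiae. The automated annotation labels the coding sequence by homology to the S. cerevisiae protein. A single loxP site follows the marker.

No yeast replication origin (2μ or CEN/ARS) is annotated. Together with the short S. cerevisiae URA3 fragments next to the GFP and upstream of the marker, this is consistent with use as an integrating construct, possibly targeted to the ura3 locus, although the record does not state this explicitly. The plasmid belongs to a study comparing yeast promoter activities on different carbon substrates and across the diauxic shift.
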