Features (pLannotate 1.2.2; 15 found; start..end, strand, type, name):
      6..716     +  CDS            GFPmut3: GFPmut3 is a basic (constitutively fluorescent) green fluorescent protein published in 1996, derived from Aequorea victoria. It is reported to be a very rapidly-maturing weak dimer.
    732..831     +  CDS            URA3 (fragment): orotidine-5'-phosphate decarboxylase, required for uracil biosynthesis; S. cerevisiae URA3; yeast auxotrophic marker, counterselectable with 5-fluoroorotic acid (5-FOA)
    985..1001    -  protein_bind   lac operator: The lac repressor binds to the lac operator to inhibit transcription in E. coli. This inhibition can be relieved by adding lactose or isopropyl-β-D-thiogalactopyranoside (IPTG). lac repressor encoded by lacI
   1009..1039    -  promoter       lac promoter: promoter for the E. coli lac operon
   1054..1075    -  protein_bind   CAP binding site: CAP binding activates transcription in the presence of cAMP. E. coli catabolite activator protein
   1088..1180    -  CDS            lacI (fragment): lac repressor; lacI; The lac repressor binds to the lac operator to inhibit transcription in E. coli. This inhibition can be relieved by adding lactose or isopropyl-β-D-thiogalactopyranoside (IPTG).
   1363..1951    -  rep_origin     ori: high-copy-number ColE1/pMB1/pBR322/pUC origin of replication
   2122..2982    -  CDS            AmpR: β-lactamase; bla; confers resistance to ampicillin, carbenicillin, and related antibiotics
   2983..3087    -  promoter       AmpR promoter: bla
   3182..3217    +  CDS            rop (fragment): Rop protein, which maintains plasmids at low copy number; rop
   3319..3418    +  misc_feature   bom (fragment): basis of mobility region from pBR322
   3424..3581    -  CDS            lacZα (fragment): LacZα fragment of β-galactosidase; lacZ fragment
   3588..3751    +  promoter       URA3 promoter (fragment): S. cerevisiae URA3
   3754..4539    +  CDS            URA3: PYRF_YEAST - Experimental evidence at protein level: Swiss-Prot protein existence level 1. From Saccharomyces cerevisiae (strain ATCC 204508 / S288c) (Baker's yeast).
   4691..4724    +  protein_bind   loxP: Cre-mediated recombination occurs in the 8-bp core sequence (GCATACAT). Cre recombinase
>Addgene plasmid #83553 | pILGFPH3 | depositor full sequence | sequence record 159493 | pILGFPH3 sequence 5385 bps
GATCCTCTAAAGGTGAAGAATTATTCACTGGTGTTGTCCCAATTTTGGTTGAATTAGATGGTGATGTTAA
TGGTCACAAATTTTCTGTCTCCGGTGAAGGTGAAGGTGATGCTACTTACGGTAAATTGACCTTAAAATTT
ATTTGTACTACTGGTAAATTGCCAGTTCCATGGCCAACCTTAGTCACTACTTTCGGTTATGGTGTTCAAT
GTTTTGCGAGATACCCAGATCATATGAAACAACATGACTTTTTCAAGTCTGCCATGCCAGAAGGTTATGT
TCAAGAAAGAACTATTTTTTTCAAAGATGACGGTAACTACAAGACCAGAGCTGAAGTCAAGTTTGAAGGT
GATACCTTAGTTAATAGAATCGAATTAAAAGGTATTGATTTTAAAGAAGATGGTAACATTTTAGGTCACA
AATTGGAATACAACTATAACTCTCACAATGTTTACATCATGGCTGACAAACAAAAGAATGGTATCAAAGT
TAACTTCAAAATTAGACACAACATTGAAGATGGTTCTGTTCAATTAGCTGACCATTATCAACAAAATACT
CCAATTGGTGATGGTCCAGTCTTGTTACCAGACAACCATTACTTATCCACTCAATCTGCCTTATCCAAAG
ATCCAAACGAAAAGAGAGACCACATGGTCTTGTTAGAATTTGTTACTGCTGCTGGTATTACCCATGGTAT
GGATGAATTGTACAAAAGATCTTAAACTAGTAGGACTATTTGCAAAGGGAAGGGATGCTAAGGTAGAGGG
TGAACGTTACAGAAAAGCAGGCTGGGAAGCATATTTGAGAAGATGCGGCCAGCAAAACTAAAAAACTGTA
TTATAAGTAAATGCATGTATACTAAACTCACAAATTAGAGCTTCAATTTAATTATATCAGTTATTACCCG
GGAATCTCGGTCGTAATGATTTAAATGCATGCAAGCTTGGCGTAATCATGGTCATAGCTGTTTCCTGTGT
GAAATTGTTATCCGCTCACAATTCCACACAACATACGAGCCGGAAGCATAAAGTGTAAAGCCTGGGGTGC
CTAATGAGTGAGCTAACTCACATTAATTGCGTTGCGCTCACTGCCCGCTTTCCAGTCGGGAAACCTGTCG
TGCCAGCTGCATTAATGAATCGGCCAACGCGCGGGGAGAGGCGGTTTGCGTATTGGGCGCTCTTCCGCTT
CCTCGCTCACTGACTCGCTGCGCTCGGTCGTTCGGCTGCGGCGAGCGGTATCAGCTCACTCAAAGGCGGT
AATACGGTTATCCACAGAATCAGGGGATAACGCAGGAAAGAACATGTGAGCAAAAGGCCAGCAAAAGGCC
AGGAACCGTAAAAAGGCCGCGTTGCTGGCGTTTTTCCATAGGCTCCGCCCCCCTGACGAGCATCACAAAA
ATCGACGCTCAAGTCAGAGGTGGCGAAACCCGACAGGACTATAAAGATACCAGGCGTTTCCCCCTGGAAG
CTCCCTCGTGCGCTCTCCTGTTCCGACCCTGCCGCTTACCGGATACCTGTCCGCCTTTCTCCCTTCGGGA
AGCGTGGCGCTTTCTCATAGCTCACGCTGTAGGTATCTCAGTTCGGTGTAGGTCGTTCGCTCCAAGCTGG
GCTGTGTGCACGAACCCCCCGTTCAGCCCGACCGCTGCGCCTTATCCGGTAACTATCGTCTTGAGTCCAA
CCCGGTAAGACACGACTTATCGCCACTGGCAGCAGCCACTGGTAACAGGATTAGCAGAGCGAGGTATGTA
GGCGGTGCTACAGAGTTCTTGAAGTGGTGGCCTAACTACGGCTACACTAGAAGGACAGTATTTGGTATCT
GCGCTCTGCTGAAGCCAGTTACCTTCGGAAAAAGAGTTGGTAGCTCTTGATCCGGCAAACAAACCACCGC
TGGTAGCGGTGGTTTTTTTGTTTGCAAGCAGCAGATTACGCGCAGAAAAAAAGGATCTCAAGAAGATCCT
TTGATCTTTTCTACGGGGTCTGACGCTCAGTGGAACGAAAACTCACGTTAAGGGATTTTGGTCATGAGAT
TATCAAAAAGGATCTTCACCTAGATCCTTTTAAATTAAAAATGAAGTTTTAAATCAATCTAAAGTATATA
TGAGTAAACTTGGTCTGACAGTTACCAATGCTTAATCAGTGAGGCACCTATCTCAGCGATCTGTCTATTT
CGTTCATCCATAGTTGCCTGACTCCCCGTCGTGTAGATAACTACGATACGGGAGGGCTTACCATCTGGCC
CCAGTGCTGCAATGATACCGCGAGACCCACGCTCACCGGCTCCAGATTTATCAGCAATAAACCAGCCAGC
CGGAAGGGCCGAGCGCAGAAGTGGTCCTGCAACTTTATCCGCCTCCATCCAGTCTATTAATTGTTGCCGG
GAAGCTAGAGTAAGTAGTTCGCCAGTTAATAGTTTGCGCAACGTTGTTGCCATTGCTACAGGCATCGTGG
TGTCACGCTCGTCGTTTGGTATGGCTTCATTCAGCTCCGGTTCCCAACGATCAAGGCGAGTTACATGATC
CCCCATGTTGTGCAAAAAAGCGGTTAGCTCCTTCGGTCCTCCGATCGTTGTCAGAAGTAAGTTGGCCGCA
GTGTTATCACTCATGGTTATGGCAGCACTGCATAATTCTCTTACTGTCATGCCATCCGTAAGATGCTTTT
CTGTGACTGGTGAGTACTCAACCAAGTCATTCTGAGAATAGTGTATGCGGCGACCGAGTTGCTCTTGCCC
GGCGTCAATACGGGATAATACCGCGCCACATAGCAGAACTTTAAAAGTGCTCATCATTGGAAAACGTTCT
TCGGGGCGAAAACTCTCAAGGATCTTACCGCTGTTGAGATCCAGTTCGATGTAACCCACTCGTGCACCCA
ACTGATCTTCAGCATCTTTTACTTTCACCAGCGTTTCTGGGTGAGCAAAAACAGGAAGGCAAAATGCCGC
AAAAAAGGGAATAAGGGCGACACGGAAATGTTGAATACTCATACTCTTCCTTTTTCAATATTATTGAAGC
ATTTATCAGGGTTATTGTCTCATGAGCGGATACATATTTGAATGTATTTAGAAAAATAAACAAATAGGGG
TTCCGCGCACATTTCCCCGAAAAGTGCCACCTGACGTCTAAGAAACCATTATTATCATGACATTAACCTA
TAAAAATAGGCGTATCACGAGGCCCTTTCGTCTCGCGCGTTTCGGTGATGACGGTGAAAACCTCTGACAC
ATGCAGCTCCCGGAGACGGTCACAGCTTGTCTGTAAGCGGATGCCGGGAGCAGACAAGCCCGTCAGGGCG
CGTCAGCGGGTGTTGGCGGGTGTCGGGGCTGGCTTAACTATGCGGCATCAGAGCAGATTGTACTGAGAGT
GCACCATATGCGGTGTGAAATACCGCACAGATGCGTAAGGAGAAAATACCGCATCAGGCGCCATTCGCCA
TTCAGGCTGCGCAACTGTTGGGAAGGGCGATCGGTGCGGGCCTCTTCGCTATTACGCCAGCTGGCGAAAG
GGGGATGTGCTGCAAGGCGATTAAGTTGGGTAACGCCAGGGTTTTCCCAGTCACGACGTTGTAAAACGAC
GGCCAGTGAATTCATTTAAATTTTTTTGATTCGGTAATCTCCGAGCAGAAGGAAGAACGAAGGAAGGAGC
ACAGACTTAGATTGGTATATATACGCATATGTGGTGTTGAAGAAACATGAAATTGCCCAGTATTCTTAAC
CCAACTGCACAGAACAAAAACCTGCAGGAAACGAAGATAAAACATGTCCACAAAATCATATACCAGTAGA
GCTGAGACTCATGCAAGTCCGGTTGCATCGAAACTTTTACGTTTAATGGATGAAAAGAAGACCAATTTGT
GTGCTTCTCTTGACGTTCGTTCGACTGATGAGCTATTGAAACTTGTTGAAACGTTGGGTCCATACATTTG
CCTTTTGAAAACACACGTTGATATCTTGGATGATTTCAGTTATGAGGGTACTGTCGTTCCATTGAAAGCA
TTGGCAGAGAAATACAAGTTCTTGATATTTGAGGACAGAAAATTCGCCGATATCGGTAACACAGTCAAAT
TACAATATACATCGGGCGTTTACCGTATCGCAGAATGGTCTGATATCACCAACGCCCACGGGGTTACTGG
TGCTGGTATTGTTGCTGGCTTGAAACAAGGTGCGCAAGAGGTCACCAAAGAACCAAGGGGATTATTGATG
CTTGCTGAATTGTCTTCCAAGGGTTCTCTAGCACACGGTGAATATACTAAGGGTACCGTTGATATTGCAA
AGAGTGATAAAGATTTCGTTATTGGGTTCATTGCTCAGAACGATATGGGAGGAAGAGAAGAAGGGTTTGA
TTGGCTAATCATGACCCCAGGTGTAGGTTTAGACGACAAAGGCGATGCATTGGGTCAGCAGTACAGAACC
GTCGACGAAGTTGTAAGTGGTGGATCAGATATCATCATTGTTGGCAGAGGACTTTTCGCCAAGGGTAGAG
ATCCTAAGGTTGAAGGTGAAAGATACAGAAATGCTGGATGGGAAGCGTACCAAAAGAGAATCAGCGCTCC
CCATTAATTATACAGGAAACTTAATAGAACAAATCACATATTTAATCTAATAGCCACCTGCATTGGCACG
GTGCAACACTCACTTCAACTTCATCTTACAAAAGATCACGTGATCTGTTGTATTGGGATCTCTAGACCTA
ATAACTTCGTATAGCATACATTATACGAAGTTATATTAAGGGTTGCTCGACGATTGTTCCATACGGCTCC
GTCAGAGGCTGCTACGGGATGTTTTTTTTTTACCCCGTGGAAATGAGGGGTATGCAGGAATTTGTGCGGG
GTAGGAAATCTTTTTTTTTTTTAGGAGGAACAACTGGTGGAAGAATGCCCACACTTCTCAGAAATGCATG
CAGTGGCAGCACGCTAATTCGAAAAAATTCTCCAGAAAGGCAACGCAAAATTTTTTTTCCAGGGAATAAA
CTTTTTATGACCCACTACTTCTCGTAGGAACAATTTCGGGCCCCTGCGTGTTCTTCTGAGGTTCATCTTT
TACATTTGCTTCTGCTGGATAATTTTCAGAGGCAACAAGGAAAAATTAGATGGCAAAAAGTCGTCTTTCA
AGGAAAAATCCCCACCATCTTTCGAGATCCCCTGTAACTTATTGGCAACTGAAAGAATGAAAAGGAGGAA
AATACAAAATATACTAGAACTGAAAAAAAAAAAGTATAAATAGAGACGATATATGCCAATACTTCACAAT
GTTCGAATCTATTCTTCATTTGCAGCTATTGTAAAATAATAAAACATCAAGAACAAACAAGCTCAACTTG
TCTTTTCTAAGAACAAAGAATAAACACAAAAACAAAAAGTTTTTTTAATTTTAATCAAAAAATGG
