>Addgene plasmid #83553 | pILGFPH3 | addgene partial sequence | sequence record 161784 | yGFP-R 5'-GCATCACCTTCACCTTCACC-3'
TTAACATCACCATCTAATTCAACCAAAATTGGGACAACACCAGTGAATAATTCTTCACCTTTAGAGGATC
CCATTTTTTGATTAAAATTAAAAAAACTTTTTGTTTTTGTGTTTATTCTTTGTTCTTAGAAAAGACAAGT
TGAGCTTGTTTGTTCTTGATGTTTTATTATTTTACAATAGCTGCAAATGAAGAATAGATTCGAACATTGT
GAAGTATTGGCATATATCGTCTCTATTTATACTTTTTTTTTTTCAGTTCTAGTATATTTTGTATTTTCCT
CCTTTTCATTCTTTCAGTTGCCAATAAGTTACAGGGGATCTCGAAAGATGGTGGGGATTTTTCCTTGAAA
GACGACTTTTTGCCATCTAATTTTTCCTTGTTGCCTCTGAAAATTATCCAGCAGAAGCAAATGTAAAAGA
TGAACCTCAGAAGAACACGCAGGGGCCCGAAATTGTTCCTACGAGAAGTAGTGGGTCATAAAAAGTTTAT
TCCCTGGAAAAAAAATTTTGCGTTGCCTTTCTGGAGAATTTTTTCGAATTAGCGTGCTGCCACTGCATGC
ATTTCTGAGAAGTGTGGGCATTCTTCCACCAGTTGTTCCTCCTAAAAAAAAAAAAGATTTCCTACCCCGC
ACAAATTCCTGCATACCCCTCATTTCCACGGGGTAAAAAAAAAACATCCCGTAGCAGCCTCTGACGGAGC
CGTATGGAACAATCGTCGAGCAACCCTTAATATAACTTCGTATAATGTATGCTATACGAAGTTATTAGGT
CTAGAGATCCCAATACAACAGATCACGTGATCTTTTTGTAAGATGAAGTTGAAGTAGTGTTGCACCGTGC
CAATGCAGGTGGCTATTAGATTAAATATGTGATTTGTTCTATTAAGTTTCCTGTATAATTAATGGGGAGC
GCTGATTCTCTTTTGGTACGCTTCCCATCCAGCATTTCTGTATCTTTCACCTTCAACCTTAGGATCTCTA
CCC
