>Addgene plasmid #83553 | pILGFPH3 | addgene partial sequence | sequence record 161785 | M13-Rev 5'-CAGGAAACAGCTATGACC-3'
TGCATTTAAATCATTACGACCGAGATTCCCGGGTAATAACTGATATAATTAAATTGAAGCTCTAATTTGT
GAGTTTAGTATACATGCATTTACTTATAATACAGTTTTTTAGTTTTGCTGGCCGCATCTTCTCAAATATG
CTTCCCAGCCTGCTTTTCTGTAACGTTCACCCTCTACCTTAGCATCCCTTCCCTTTGCAAATAGTCCTAC
TAGTTTAAGATCTTTTGTACAATTCATCCATACCATGGGTAATACCAGCAGCAGTAACAAATTCTAACAA
GACCATGTGGTCTCTCTTTTCGTTTGGATCTTTGGATAAGGCAGATTGAGTGGATAAGTAATGGTTGTCT
GGTAACAAGACTGGACCATCACCAATTGGAGTATTTTGTTGATAATGGTCAGCTAATTGAACAGAACCAT
CTTCAATGTTGTGTCTAATTTTGAAGTTAACTTTGATACCATTCTTTTGTTTGTCAGCCATGATGTAAAC
ATTGTGAGAGTTATAGTTGTATTCCAATTTGTGACCTAAAATGTTACCATCTTCTTTAAAATCAATACCT
TTTAATTCGATTCTATTAACTAAGGTATCACCTTCAAACTTGACTTCAGCTCTGGTCTTGTAGTTACCGT
CATCTTTGAAAAAAATAGTTCTTTCTTGAACATAACCTTCTGGCATGGCAGACTTGAAAAAGTCATGTTG
TTTCATATGATCTGGGTATCTCGCAAAACATTGAACACCATAACCGAAAGTAGTGACTAAGGTTGGCCAT
GGAACTGGCAATTTACCAGTAGTACAAATAAATTTTAAGGTCAATTTACCGTAAGTAGCATCACCTTCAC
CTTCACCGGAGACAGAAAATTTGTGACCATTAACATCACCATCTAATTCAACCAAAATTGGGACAACACC
AGTGAATAATTCTTCACCTTTAGAGGATC
